>Addgene plasmid #59770 | pSLIK TT RBFOX2 | addgene full sequence | sequence record 208676 | Addgene NGS Result
ACAAGTTTGTACAAAAAAGCAGGCTTTAAAGGAACCAATTCAGTCGACTGGATCCCGAGTTTACTCCCTA
TCAGTGATAGAGAACGTATGTCGAGTTTACTCCCTATCAGTGATAGAGAACGATGTCGAGTTTACTCCCT
ATCAGTGATAGAGAACGTATGTCGAGTTTACTCCCTATCAGTGATAGAGAACGTATGTCGAGTTTACTCC
CTATCAGTGATAGAGAACGTATGTCGAGTTTATCCCTATCAGTGATAGAGAACGTATGTCGAGTTTACTC
CCTATCAGTGATAGAGAACGTATGTCGAGGTAGGCGTGTACGGTGGGAGGCCTATATAAGCAGAGCTCGT
TTAGTGAACCGTCAGATCGCCACTAGTCCACCATGGCGGAGGGCGCCCAGCCGCAGCAGCCGCCTCAGCT
CGGGCCCGGCGCCGCCGCCCGGGGCATGAAGCGGGAGTCGGAGCTGGAGCTGCCGGTGCCCGGAGCGGGA
GGAGACGGAGCCGATCCCGGCCTGAGCAAGCGGCCGCGCACTGAGGAGGCGGCGGCCGACGGTGGCGGCG
GGATGCAGAACGAGCCTCTGACTCCAGGTTATCATGGATTCCCAGCGCGGGACAGCCAGGGTAACCAGGA
GCCGACAACAACTCCTGACGCAATGGTTCAGCCTTTTACTACCATCCCATTTCCACCACCTCCGCAGAAT
GGAATTCCCACAGAGTATGGGGTGCCACACACTCAAGACTATGCCGGCCAGACCGGTGAGCATAACCTGA
CACTCTACGGAAGTACGCAAGCCCACGGGGAGCAGAGCAGCAACTCACCCAGCACACAAAATGGATCTCT
TACGCAGACAGAAGGTGGAGCACAGACAGACGGCCAGCAGTCACAGACACAAAGTAGTGAAAATTCAGAG
AGTAAATCTACCCCGAAACGGCTGCATGTCTCTAATATTCCTTTCCGCTTCCGGGACCCTGACCTCCGGC
AGATGTTTGGGCAGTTTGGCAAAATCCTAGATGTAGAAATAATCTTTAATGAACGTGGCTCTAAGGGATT
CGGGTTCGTAACTTTCGAGAATAGTGCTGATGCAGACAGGGCCAGGGAGAAATTACACGGCACCGTGGTA
GAGGGCCGTAAAATCGAGGTGAATAATGCTACAGCACGTGTAATGACCAATAAGAAGATGGTCACACCAT
ATGCAAATGGTTGGAAATTAAGCCCAGTAGTTGGAGCTGTATATGGTCCGGAGTTATATGCAGCATCCAG
CTTTCAAGCAGATGTGTCCCTAGGCAATGATGCAGCAGTGCCCCTATCAGGAAGAGGGGGTATCAACACT
TACATTCCTTTAATCAGTCTCCCTTTAGTTCCTGGCTTCCCTTACCCTACTGCAGCCACCACGGCAGCCG
CTTTCAGAGGAGCCCATTTGAGGGGCAGAGGGCGGACAGTATATGGTGCAGTCCGAGCGGTACCTCCAAC
AGCCATCCCCGCCTATCCAGGTGTGGTTTACCAGGACGGATTTTACGGTGCTGACCTCTATGGTGGATAT
GCAGCCTACAGATATGCACAGCCTGCTACTGCAACCGCAGCCACCGCTGCTGCAGCCGCTGCAGCCGCTT
ACAGTGACGGTTATGGCAGGGTGTACACAGCCGACCCCTACCATGCCCTTGCCCCTGCCGCTAGCTATGG
AGTTGGCGCTGTGGCGAGTTTATACCGAGGTGGCTACAGCCGATTTGCCCCCTACTGACTCGAGATATCT
AGACCCAGCTTTCTTGTACAAAGTGGTTGATAACATCTCGAGCCATAAAGATGGTTAATTAACCCACCCA
AGATCTGGCCTCCGCGCCGGGTTTTGGCGCCTCCCGCGGGCGCCCCCCTCCTCACGGCGAGCGCTGCCAC
GTCAGACGAAGGGCGCAGCGAGCGTCCTGATCCTTCCGCCCGGACGCTCAGGACAGCGGCCCGCTGCTCA
TAAGACTCGGCCTTAGAACCCCAGTATCAGCAGAAGGACATTTTAGGACGGGACTTGGGTGACTCTAGGG
CACTGGTTTTCTTTCCAGAGAGCGGAACAGGCGAGGAAAAGTAGTCCCTTCTCGGCGATTCTGCGGAGGG
ATCTCCGTGGGGCGGTGAACGCCGATGATTATATAAGGACGCGCCGGGTGTGGCACAGCTAGTTCCGTCG
CAGCCGGGATTTGGGTCGCGGTTCTTGTTTGTGGATCGCTGTGATCGTCACTTGGTGAGTAGCGGGCTGC
TGGGCTGGCCGGGGCTTTCGTGGCCGCCGGGCCGCTCGGTGGGACGGAAGCGTGTGGAGAGACCGCCAAG
GGCTGTAGTCTGGGTCCGCGAGCAAGGTTGCCCTGAACTGGGGGTTGGGGGGAGCGCAGCAAAATGGCGG
CTGTTCCCGAGTCTTGAATGGAAGACGCTTGTGAGGCGGGCTGTGAGGTCGTTGAAACAAGGTGGGGGGC
ATGGTGGGCGGCAAGAACCCAAGGTCTTGAGGCCTTCGCTAATGCGGGAAAGCTCTTATTCGGGTGAGAT
GGGCTGGGGCACCATCTGGGGACCCTGACGTGAAGTTTGTCACTGACTGGAGAACTCGGTTTGTCGTCTG
TTGCGGGGGCGGCAGTTATGGCGGTGCCGTTGGGCAGTGCACCCGTACCTTTGGGAGCGCGCGCCCTCGT
CGTGTCGTGACGTCACCCGTTCTGTTGGCTTATAATGCAGGGTGGGGCCACCTGCCGGTAGGTGTGCGGT
AGGCTTTTCTCCGTCGCAGGACGCAGGGTTCGGGCCTAGGGTAGGCTCTCCTGAATCGACAGGCGCCGGA
CCTCTGGTGAGGGGAGGGATAAGTGAGGCGTCAGTTTCTTTGGTCGGTTTTATGTACCTATCTTCTTAAG
TAGCTGAAGCTCCGGTTTTGAACTATGCGCTCGGGGTTGGCGAGTGTGTTTTGTGAAGTTTTTTAGGCAC
CTTTTGAAATGTAATCATTTGGGTCAATATGTAATTTTCAGTGTTAGACTAGTAAATTGTCCGCTAAATT
CTGGCCGTTTTTGGCTTTTTTGTTAGACGAAGCTTGGTACCGAGCTCGGATCTCCACCCCGTACCGGTCC
TGCAGGATTTAAATGGCGCGCCGCTAGCGCTACCGGACTCAGATCTCGAGCTCAAGCTTCGAATTCTGCA
GTCGAATTCACCATGTCTAGACTGGACAAGAGCAAAGTCATAAACGGAGCTCTGGAATTACTCAATGGTG
TCGGTATCGAAGGCCTGACGACAAGGAAACTCGCTCAAAAGCTGGGAGTTGAGCAGCCTACCCTGTACTG
GCACGTGAAGAACAAGCGGGCCCTGCTCGATGCCCTGCCAATCGAGATGCTGGACAGGCATCATACCCAC
TTCTGCCCCCTGGAAGGCGAGTCATGGCAAGACTTTCTGCGGAACAACGCCAAGTCATACCGCTGTGCTC
TCCTCTCACATCGCGACGGGGCTAAAGTGCATCTCGGCACCCGCCCAACAGAGAAACAGTACGAAACCCT
GGAAAATCAGCTCGCGTTCCTGTGTCAGCAAGGCTTCTCCCTGGAGAACGCACTGTACGCTCTGTCCGCC
GTGGGCCACTTTACACTGGGCTGCGTATTGGAGGAACAGGAGCATCAAGTAGCAAAAGAGGAAAGAGAGA
CACCTACCACCGATTCTATGCCCCCACTTCTGAGACAAGCAATTGAGCTGTTCGACCGGCAGGGAGCCGA
ACCTGCCTTCCTTTTCGGCCTGGAACTAATCATATGTGGCCTGGAGAAACAGCTAAAGTGCGAAAGCGGC
GGGCCGACCGACGCCCTTGACGATTTTGACTTAGACATGCTCCCAGCCGATGCCCTTGACGACTTTGACC
TTGATATGCTGCCTGCTGACGCTCTTGACGATTTTGACCTTGACATGCTCCCCGGGTAACTAAGTAAGGA
TCCGCGGCCGCACTAGAGGAATTCCGCCCCTCTCCCCCCCCCCCCTCTCCCTCCCCCCCCCCTAACGTTA
CTGGCCGAAGCCGCTTGGAATAAGGCCGGTGTGCGTTTGTCTATATGTTATTTTCCACCATATTGCCGTC
TTTTGGCAATGTGAGGGCCCGGAAACCTGGCCCTGTCTTCTTGACGAGCATTCCTAGGGGTCTTTCCCCT
CTCGCCAAAGGAATGCAAGGTCTGTTGAATGTCGTGAAGGAAGCAGTTCCTCTGGAAGCTTCTTGAAGAC
AAACAACGTCTGTAGCGACCCTTTGCAGGCAGCGGAACCCCCCACCTGGCGACAGGTGCCTCTGCGGCCA
AAAGCCACGTGTATAAGATACACCTGCAAAGGCGGCACAACCCCAGTGCCACGTTGTGAGTTGGATAGTT
GTGGAAAGAGTCAAATGGCTCTCCTCAAGCGTATTCAACAAGGGGCTGAAGGATGCCCAGAAGGTACCCC
ATTGTATGGGATCTGATCTGGGGCCTCGGTGCACATGCTTTACATGTGTTTAGTCGAGGTTAAAAAAACG
TCTAGGCCCCCCGAACCACGGGGACGTGGTTTTCCTTTGAAAAACACGATGATAAGCTTACCGGTACGCG
TGATAGCTTGCCACAACCCGTACCAAAGATGGATAGATCCGGAAAGCCTGAACTCACCGCGACGTCTGTC
GAGAAGTTTCTGATCGAAAAGTTCGACAGCGTCTCCGACCTGATGCAGCTCTCGGAGGGCGAAGAATCTC
GTGCTTTCAGCTTCGATGTAGGAGGGCGTGGATATGTCCTGCGGGTAAATAGCTGCGCCGATGGTTTCTA
CAAAGATCGTTATGTTTATCGGCACTTTGCATCGGCCGCGCTCCCGATTCCGGAAGTGCTTGACATTGGG
GAATTCAGCGAGAGCCTGACCTATTGCATCTCCCGCCGTGCACAGGGTGTCACGTTGCAAGACCTGCCTG
AAACCGAACTGCCCGCTGTTCTGCAGCCGGTCGCGGAGGCCATGGATGCGATCGCTGCGGCCGATCTTAG
CCAGACGAGCGGGTTCGGCCCATTCGGACCGCAAGGAATCGGTCAATACACTACATGGCGTGATTTCATA
TGCGCGATTGCTGATCCCCATGTGTATCACTGGCAAACTGTGATGGACGACACCGTCAGTGCGTCCGTCG
CGCAGGCTCTCGATGAGCTGATGCTTTGGGCCGAGGACTGCCCCGAAGTCCGGCACCTCGTGCACGCGGA
TTTCGGCTCCAACAATGTCCTGACGGACAATGGCCGCATAACAGCGGTCATTGACTGGAGCGAGGCGATG
TTCGGGGATTCCCAATACGAGGTCGCCAACATCTTCTTCTGGAGGCCGTGGTTGGCTTGTATGGAGCAGC
AGACGCGCTACTTCGAGCGGAGGCATCCGGAGCTTGCAGGATCGCCGCGGCTCCGGGCGTATATGCTCCG
CATTGGTCTTGACCAACTCTATCAGAGCTTGGTTGACGGCAATTTCGATGATGCAGCTTGGGCGCAGGGT
CGATGCGACGCAATCGTCCGATCCGGAGCCGGGACTGTCGGGCGTACACAAATCGCCCGCAGAAGCGCGG
CCGTCTGGACCGATGGCTGTGTAGAAGTACTCGCCGATAGTGGAAACCGACGCCCCAGCACTCGTCCGAG
GGCAAAGGAATAGAGTAGATGCCGACCGAACAAGAGCTGATTTCGAGAACGCCTCAGCCAGCAACTCGCG
CGAGCCTAGCAAGGCAAATGCGAGAGAACGGCCTTACGCTTGGTGGCACAGTTCTCGTCCACAGTTCGCT
AAGCTCGCTCGGCTGGGTCGCGGGAGGGCCGGTCGCAGTGATTCAGGCCCTTCTGGATTGTGTTGGTCCC
CAGGGCACGATTGTCATGCCCACGCACTCGGGTGATCTGACTGATCCCGCAGATTGGAGATCGCCGCCCG
TGCCTGCCGATTGGGTGCAGATCTCTAGATCTGTACAAGTAAAGCGGCCGCGACTCTAGATCATAATCAG
CCATACCACATTTGTAGAGGTTTTACTTGCTTTAAAAAACCTCCCACACCTCCCCCTGAACCTGAAACAT
AAAATGAATGCAATTGTTGTTGTTTAGTCCCTCCCAATTCGATATCAAGCTTATCGATAATCAACCTCTG
GATTACAAAATTTGTGAAAGATTGACTGGTATTCTTAACTATGTTGCTCCTTTTACGCTATGTGGATACG
CTGCTTTAATGCCTTTGTATCATGCTATTGCTTCCCGTATGGCTTTCATTTTCTCCTCCTTGTATAAATC
CTGGTTGCTGTCTCTTTATGAGGAGTTGTGGCCCGTTGTCAGGCAACGTGGCGTGGTGTGCACTGTGTTT
GCTGACGCAACCCCCACTGGTTGGGGCATTGCCACCACCTGTCAGCTCCTTTCCGGGACTTTCGCTTTCC
CCCTCCCTATTGCCACGGCGGAACTCATCGCCGCCTGCCTTGCCCGCTGCTGGACAGGGGCTCGGCTGTT
GGGCACTGACAATTCCGTGGTGTTGTCGGGGAAATCATCGTCCTTTCCTTGGCTGCTCGCCTGTGTTGCC
ACCTGGATTCTGCGCGGGACGTCCTTCTGCTACGTCCCTTCGGCCCTCAATCCAGCGGACCTTCCTTCCC
GCGGCCTGCTGCCGGCTCTGCGGCCTCTTCCGCGTCTTCGCCTTCGCCCTCAGACGAGTCGGATCTCCCT
TTGGGCCGCCTCCCCGCATCGATACCGTCGACCTCGATCGAGACCTAGAAAAACATGGAGCAATCACAAG
TAGCAATACAGCAGCTACCAATGCTGATTGTGCCTGGCTAGAAGCACAAGAGGAGGAGGAGGTGGGTTTT
CCAGTCACACCTCAGGTACCTTTAAGACCAATGACTTACAAGGCAGCTGTAGATCTTAGCCACTTTTTAA
AAGAAAAGGGGGGACTGGAAGGGCTAATTCACTCCCAACGAAGACAAGATATCCTTGATCTGTGGATCTA
CCACACACAAGGCTACTTCCCTGATTGGCAGAACTACACACCAGGGCCAGGGATCAGATATCCACTGACC
TTTGGATGGTGCTACAAGCTAGTACCAGTTGAGCAAGAGAAGGTAGAAGAAGCCAATGAAGGAGAGAACA
CCCGCTTGTTACACCCTGTGAGCCTGCATGGGATGGATGACCCGGAGAGAGAAGTATTAGAGTGGAGGTT
TGACAGCCGCCTAGCATTTCATCACATGGCCCGAGAGCTGCATCCGGACTGTACTGGGTCTCTCTGGTTA
GACCAGATCTGAGCCTGGGAGCTCTCTGGCTAACTAGGGAACCCACTGCTTAAGCCTCAATAAAGCTTGC
CTTGAGTGCTTCAAGTAGTGTGTGCCCGTCTGTTGTGTGACTCTGGTAACTAGAGATCCCTCAGACCCTT
TTAGTCAGTGTGGAAAATCTCTAGCAGGGCCCGTTTAAACCCGCTGATCAGCCTCGACTGTGCCTTCTAG
TTGCCAGCCATCTGTTGTTTGCCCCTCCCCCGTGCCTTCCTTGACCCTGGAAGGTGCCACTCCCACTGTC
CTTTCCTAATAAAATGAGGAAATTGCATCGCATTGTCTGAGTAGGTGTCATTCTATTCTGGGGGGTGGGG
TGGGGCAGGACAGCAAGGGGGAGGATTGGGAAGACAATAGCAGGCATGCTGGGGATGCGGTGGGCTCTAT
GGCTTCTGAGGCGGAAAGAACCAGCTGGGGCTCTAGGGGGTATCCCC
[124 nt withheld, positions 7678-7801]
C
[91 nt withheld, positions 7803-7893]
A
[49 nt withheld, positions 7895-7943]
CCTTTGACGTTGGAGTCCACGTTCTTT
[37 nt withheld, positions 7971-8007]
ACCCTATCTCGGTCTATTCTTTTGATTTATAAGGGATTTTGCCGATTTCGGCCTATTGGTTAAAAAATGA
GCTGATTTAACAAAAATTTAACGCGAATTAATTCTGTGGAATGTGTGTCAGTTAGGGTGTGGAAAGTCCC
CAGGCTCCCCAGCAGGCAGAAGTATGCAAAGCATGCATCTCAATTAGTCAGCAACCAGGTGTGGAAAGTC
CCCAGGCTCCCCAGCAGGCAGAAGTATGCAAAGCATGCATCTCAATTAGTCAGCAACCATAGTCCCGCCC
CTAACTCCGCCCATCCCGCCCCTAACTCCGCCCAGTTCCGCCCATTCTCCGCCCCATGGCTGACTAATTT
TTTTTATTTATGCAGAGGCCGAGGCCGCCTCTGCCTCTGAGCTATTCCAGAAGTAGTGAGGAGGCTTTTT
TGGAGGCCTAGGCTTTTGCAAAAAGCTCCCGGGAGCTTGTATATCCATTTTCGGATCTGATCAGCACGTG
TTGACAATTAATCATCGGCATAGTATATCGGCATAGTATAATACGACAAGGTGAGGAACTAAACCATGGC
CAAGTTGACCAGTGCCGTTCCGGTGCTCACCGCGCGCGACGTCGCCGGAGCGGTCGAGTTCTGGACCGAC
CGGCTCGGGTTCTCCCGGGACTTCGTGGAGGACGACTTCGCCGGTGTGGTCCGGGACGACGTGACCCTGT
TCATCAGCGCGGTCCAGGACCAGGTGGTGCCGGACAACACCCTGGCCTGGGTGTGGGTGCGCGGCCTGGA
CGAGCTGTACGCCGAGTGGTCGGAGGTCGTGTCCACGAACTTCCGGGACGCCTCCGGGCCGGCCATGACC
GAGATCGGCGAGCAGCCGTGGGGGCGGGAGTTCGCCCTGCGCGACCCGGCCGGCAACTGCGTGCACTTCG
TGGCCGAGGAGCAGGACTGACACGTGCTACGAGATTTCGATTCCACCGCCGCCTTCTATGAAAGGTTGGG
CTTCGGAATCGTTTTCCGGGACGCCGGCTGGATGATCCTCCAGCGCGGGGATCTCATGCTGGAGTTCTTC
GCCCACCCCAACTTGTTTATTGCAGCTTATAATGGTTACAAATAAAGCAATAGCATCACAAATTTCACAA
ATAAAGCATTTTTTTCACTGCATTCTAGTTGTGGTTTGTCCAAACTCATCAATGTATCTTATCATGTCTG
TATACCGTCGACCTCTAGCTAGAGCTTGGCGTAATCATGGTCATAGCTGTTTCCTGTGTGAAATTGTTAT
CCGCTCACAATTCCACACAACATACGAGCCGGAAGCATAAAGTGTAAAGCCTGGGGTGCCTAATGAGTGA
GCTAACTCACATTAATTGCGTTGCGCTCACTGCCCGCTTTCCAGTCGGGAAACCTGTCGTGCCAGCTGCA
TTAATGAATCGGCCAACGCGCGGGGAGAGGCGGTTTGCGTATTGGGCGCTCTTCCGCTTCCTCGCTCACT
GACTCGCTGCGCTCGGTCGTTCGGCTGCGGCGAGCGGTATCAGCTCACTCAAAGGCGGTAATACGGTTAT
CCACAGAATCAGGGGATAACGCAGGAAAGAACATGTGAGCAAAAGGCCAGCAAAAGGCCAGGAACCGTAA
AAAGGCCGCGTTGCTGGCGTTTTTCCATAGGCTCCGCCCCCCTGACGAGCATCACAAAAATCGACGCTCA
AGTCAGAGGTGGCGAAACCCGACAGGACTATAAAGATACCAGGCGTTTCCCCCTGGAAGCTCCCTCGTGC
GCTCTCCTGTTCCGACCCTGCCGCTTACCGGATACCTGTCCGCCTTTCTCCCTTCGGGAAGCGTGGCGCT
TTCTCATAGCTCACGCTGTAGGTATCTCAGTTCGGTGTAGGTCGTTCGCTCCAAGCTGGGCTGTGTGCAC
GAACCCCCCGTTCAGCCCGACCGCTGCGCCTTATCCGGTAACTATCGTCTTGAGTCCAACCCGGTAAGAC
ACGACTTATCGCCACTGGCAGCAGCCACTGGTAACAGGATTAGCAGAGCGAGGTATGTAGGCGGTGCTAC
AGAGTTCTTGAAGTGGTGGCCTAACTACGGCTACACTAGAAGAACAGTATTTGGTATCTGCGCTCTGCTG
AAGCCAGTTACCTTCGGAAAAAGAGTTGGTAGCTCTTGATCCGGCAAACAAACCACCGCTGGTAGCGGTG
GTTTTTTTGTTTGCAAGCAGCAGATTACGCGCAGAAAAAAAGGATCTCAAGAAGATCCTTTGATCTTTTC
TACGGGGTCTGACGCTCAGTGGAACGAAAACTCACGTTAAGGGATTTTGGTCATGAGATTATCAAAAAGG
ATCTTCACCTAGATCCTTTTAAATTAAAAATGAAGTTTTAAATCAATCTAAAGTATATATGAGTAAACTT
GGTCTGACAGTTACCAATGCTTAATCAGTGAGGCACCTATCTCAGCGATCTGTCTATTTCGTTCATCCAT
AGTTGCCTGACTCCCCGTCGTGTAGATAACTACGATACGGGAGGGCTTACCATCTGGCCCCAGTGCTGCA
ATGATACCGCGAGACCCACGCTCACCGGCTCCAGATTTATCAGCAATAAACCAGCCAGCCGGAAGGGCCG
AGCGCAGAAGTGGTCCTGCAACTTTATCCGCCTCCATCCAGTCTATTAATTGTTGCCGGGAAGCTAGAGT
AAGTAGTTCGCCAGTTAATAGTTTGCGCAACGTTGTTGCCATTGCTACAGGCATCGTGGTGTCACGCTCG
TCGTTTGGTATGGCTTCATTCAGCTCCGGTTCCCAACGATCAAGGCGAGTTACATGATCCCCCATGTTGT
GCAAAAAAGCGGTTAGCTCCTTCGGTCCTCCGATCGTTGTCAGAAGTAAGTTGGCCGCAGTGTTATCACT
CATGGTTATGGCAGCACTGCATAATTCTCTTACTGTCATGCCATCCGTAAGATGCTTTTCTGTGACTGGT
GAGTACTCAACCAAGTCATTCTGAGAATAGTGTATGCGGCGACCGAGTTGCTCTTGCCCGGCGTCAATAC
GGGATAATACCGCGCCACATAGCAGAACTTTAAAAGTGCTCATCATTGGAAAACGTTCTTCGGGGCGAAA
ACTCTCAAGGATCTTACCGCTGTTGAGATCCAGTTCGATGTAACCCACTCGTGCACCCAACTGATCTTCA
GCATCTTTTACTTTCACCAGCGTTTCTGGGTGAGCAAAAACAGGAAGGCAAAATGCCGCAAAAAAGGGAA
TAAGGGCGACACGGAAATGTTGAATACTCATACTCTTCCTTTTTCAATATTATTGAAGCATTTATCAGGG
TTATTGTCTCATGAGCGGATACATATTTGAATGTATTTAGAAAAATAAACAAATAGGGGTTCCGCGCACA
TTTCCCCGAAAAGTGCCACCTGACGTCGACGGATCGGGAGATCTCCCGATCCCCTATGGTGCACTCTCAG
TACAATCTGCTCTGATGCCGCATAGTTAAGCCAGTATCTGCTCCCTGCTTGTGTGTTGGAGGTCGCTGAG
TAGTGCGCGAGCAAAATTTAAGCTACAACAAGGCAAGGCTTGACCGACAATTGCATGAAGAATCTGCTTA
GGGTTAGGCGTTTTGCGCTGCTTCGCGATGTACGGGCCAGATATACGCGTTGACATTGATTATTGACTAG
TTATTAATAGTAATCAATTACGGGGTCATTAGTTCATAGCCCATATATGGAGTTCCGCGTTACATAACTT
ACGGTAAATGGCCCGCCTGGCTGACCGCCCAACGACCCCCGCCCATTGACGTCAATAATGACGTATGTTC
CCATAGTAACGCCAATAGGGACTTTCCATTGACGTCAATGGGTGGAGTATTTACGGTAAACTGCCCACTT
GGCAGTACATCAAGTGTATCATATGCCAAGTACGCCCCCTATTGACGTCAATGACGGTAAATGGCCCGCC
TGGCATTATGCCCAGTACATGACCTTATGGGACTTTCCTACTTGGCAGTACATCTACGTATTAGTCATCG
CTATTACCATGGTGATGCGGTTTTGGCAGTACATCAATGGGCGTGGATAGCGGTTTGACTCACGGGGATT
TCCAAGTCTCCACCCCATTGACGTCAATGGGAGTTTGTTTTGGCACCAAAATCAACGGGACTTTCCAAAA
TGTCGTAACAACTCCGCCCCATTGACGCAAATGGGCGGTAGGCGTGTACGGTGGGAGGTCTATATAAGCA
GCGCGTTTTGCCTGTACTGGGTCTCTCTGGTTAGACCAGATCTGAGCCTGGGAGCTCTCTGGCTAACTAG
GGAACCCACTGCTTAAGCCTCAATAAAGCTTGCCTTGAGTGCTTCAAGTAGTGTGTGCCCGTCTGTTGTG
TGACTCTGGTAACTAGAGATCCCTCAGACCCTTTTAGTCAGTGTGGAAAATCTCTAGCAGTGGCGCCCGA
ACAGGGACTTGAAAGCGAAAGGGAAACCAGAGGAGCTCTCTCGACGCAGGACTCGGCTTGCTGAAGCGCG
CACGGCAAGAGGCGAGGGGCGGCGACTGGTGAGTACGCCAAAAATTTTGACTAGCGGAGGCTAGAAGGAG
AGAGATGGGTGCGAGAGCGTCAGTATTAAGCGGGGGAGAATTAGATCGCGATGGGAAAAAATTCGGTTAA
GGCCAGGGGGAAAGAAAAAATATAAATTAAAACATATAGTATGGGCAAGCAGGGAGCTAGAACGATTCGC
AGTTAATCCTGGCCTGTTAGAAACATCAGAAGGCTGTAGACAAATACTGGGACAGCTACAACCATCCCTT
CAGACAGGATCAGAAGAACTTAGATCATTATATAATACAGTAGCAACCCTCTATTGTGTGCATCAAAGGA
TAGAGATAAAAGACACCAAGGAAGCTTTAGACAAGATAGAGGAAGAGCAAAACAAAAGTAAGACCACCGC
ACAGCAAGCGGCCGCTGATCTTCAGACCTGGAGGAGGAGATATGAGGGACAATTGGAGAAGTGAATTATA
TAAATATAAAGTAGTAAAAATTGAACCATTAGGAGTAGCACCCACCAAGGCAAAGAGAAGAGTGGTGCAG
AGAGAAAAAAGAGCAGTGGGAATAGGAGCTTTGTTCCTTGGGTTCTTGGGAGCAGCAGGAAGCACTATGG
GCGCAGCGTCAATGACGCTGACGGTACAGGCCAGACAATTATTGTCTGGTATAGTGCAGCAGCAGAACAA
TTTGCTGAGGGCTATTGAGGCGCAACAGCATCTGTTGCAACTCACAGTCTGGGGCATCAAGCAGCTCCAG
GCAAGAATCCTGGCTGTGGAAAGATACCTAAAGGATCAACAGCTCCTGGGGATTTGGGGTTGCTCTGGAA
AACTCATTTGCACCACTGCTGTGCCTTGGAATGCTAGTTGGAGTAATAAATCTCTGGAACAGATTTGGAA
TCACACGACCTGGATGGAGTGGGACAGAGAAATTAACAATTACACAAGCTTAATACACTCCTTAATTGAA
GAATCGCAAAACCAGCAAGAAAAGAATGAACAAGAATTATTGGAATTAGATAAATGGGCAAGTTTGTGGA
ATTGGTTTAACATAACAAATTGGCTGTGGTATATAAAATTATTCATAATGATAGTAGGAGGCTTGGTAGG
TTTAAGAATAGTTTTTGCTGTACTTTCTATAGTGAATAGAGTTAGGCAGGGATATTCACCATTATCGTTT
CAGACCCACCTCCCAACCCCGAGGGGACCCGACAGGCCCGAAGGAATAGAAGAAGAAGGTGGAGAGAGAG
ACAGAGACAGATCCATTCGATTAGTGAACGGATCGGCACTGCGTGCGCCAATTCTGCAGACAAATGGCAG
TATTCATCCACAATTTTAAAAGAAAAGGGGGGATTGGGGGGTACAGTGCAGGGGAAAGAATAGTAGACAT
AATAGCAACAGACATACAAACTAAAGAATTACAAAAACAAATTACAAAAATTCAAAATTTTCGGGTTTAT
TACAGGGACAGCAGAGATCCAGTTTGGTTAATTCTAGACAGTTATCA
Features (pLannotate 1.2.2; 41 found; start..end, strand, type, name):
      1..25      +  protein_bind   attB1: mutant version of attB; recombination site for the Gateway® BP reaction BP Clonase™
     57..371     +  promoter       tight TRE promoter: Tet-responsive promoter PTight, consisting of seven tet operator sequences followed by the minimal CMV promoter
    383..1735    +  CDS            Rbfox2: RFOX2_MOUSE - Also known as Fox2, Fxh, Hrnbp2, Rbm9. Experimental evidence at protein level: Swiss-Prot protein existence level 1. RNA-binding protein that regulates alternative splicing events by binding to 5'-UGCAUGU-3' elements. Prevents binding of U2AF2 to the 3'-splice site. Regulates alternative splicing of tissue- specific exons and of differentially spliced exons during erythropoiesis. Seems to act as a coregulatory factor of ER-alpha (By similarity). From Mus musculus (Mouse).
   1753..1777    -  protein_bind   attB2: mutant version of attB; recombination site for the Gateway® BP reaction BP Clonase™
   1827..3038    +  promoter       UbC promoter: human ubiquitin C promoter
   3103..3155    +  misc_feature   MCS (fragment): multiple cloning site
   3163..3860    +  CDS            rtTA3 (fragment): reverse tetracycline transactivator 3 activates expression from Tet-responsive promoters in the presence of doxycycline
   3790..3900    +  CDS            VP48: 3 tandem repeats of the minimal activation domain of herpes simplex virus VP16 (Cheng et al., 2013)
   4073..4535    +  misc_feature   IRES: internal ribosome entry site (IRES) of the encephalomyocarditis virus (EMCV)
   4593..5613    +  CDS            HygR (fragment): aminoglycoside phosphotransferase from E. coli; aph(4)-Ia; confers resistance to hygromycin
   5631..5909    +  CDS            yokD (fragment): YOKD_BACSU - Experimental evidence at protein level: Swiss-Prot protein existence level 1. May contribute to antibiotic resistance. From Bacillus subtilis (strain 168).
   5939..6022    +  CDS            large T antigen (fragment): large T antigen from SV40 (simian virus 40)
   6056..6079    +  misc_feature   MCS (fragment): pBluescript multiple cloning site
   6079..6667    +  misc_feature   WPRE: woodchuck hepatitis virus posttranscriptional regulatory element
   6668..6687    +  misc_feature   MCS (fragment): pBluescript multiple cloning site
   6689..7189    +  CDS            nef (fragment): NEF_HV1LA - Experimental evidence at protein level: Swiss-Prot protein existence level 1. Extracellular Nef protein targets CD4(+) T-lymphocytes for apoptosis by interacting with CXCR4 surface receptors. From Human immunodeficiency virus type 1 group M subtype B (isolate Lai) (HIV-1).
   7196..7376    +  LTR            5' LTR (truncated): truncated 5' long terminal repeat (LTR) from HIV-1
   7408..7632    +  polyA_signal   bGH poly(A) signal: bovine growth hormone polyadenylation signal
   7636..7657    +  promoter       SV40 promoter (fragment): SV40 enhancer and early promoter
   7678..8106    +  rep_origin     f1 ori (sequence partly withheld): f1 bacteriophage origin of replication; arrow indicates direction of (+) strand synthesis
   8120..8449    +  promoter       SV40 promoter: SV40 enhancer and early promoter
   8497..8544    +  promoter       EM7 promoter: synthetic bacterial promoter&nbsp
   8563..8937    +  CDS            BleoR: antibiotic-binding protein; Sh ble from Streptoalloteichus hindustanus; confers resistance to bleomycin, phleomycin, and Zeocin™
   8947..9072    +  CDS            ble (fragment): BLE_KLEPN - Experimental evidence at protein level: Swiss-Prot protein existence level 1. Binding protein with a strong affinity to the bleomycin family of antibiotics. Binds to CL990; an antimitotic-antibiotic compound. From Klebsiella pneumoniae.
   9067..9188    +  polyA_signal   SV40 poly(A) signal: SV40 polyadenylation signal
   9259..9281    -  protein_bind   lac operator (fragment): The lac repressor binds to the lac operator to inhibit transcription in E. coli. This inhibition can be relieved by adding lactose or isopropyl-β-D-thiogalactopyranoside (IPTG). lac repressor encoded by lacI
   9285..9315    -  promoter       lac promoter: promoter for the E. coli lac operon
   9330..9351    -  protein_bind   CAP binding site: CAP binding activates transcription in the presence of cAMP. E. coli catabolite activator protein
   9364..9456    -  CDS            lacI (fragment): lac repressor; lacI; The lac repressor binds to the lac operator to inhibit transcription in E. coli. This inhibition can be relieved by adding lactose or isopropyl-β-D-thiogalactopyranoside (IPTG).
   9639..10227   -  rep_origin     ori: high-copy-number ColE1/pMB1/pBR322/pUC origin of replication
  10398..11258   -  CDS            AmpR: β-lactamase; bla; confers resistance to ampicillin, carbenicillin, and related antibiotics
  11259..11363   -  promoter       AmpR promoter: bla
  11422..11474   -  misc_feature   bom (fragment): basis of mobility region from pBR322
  11629..12008   +  enhancer       CMV enhancer: human cytomegalovirus immediate early enhancer
  12009..12208   +  promoter       CMV promoter: human cytomegalovirus (CMV) immediate early promoter
  12226..12406   +  LTR            5' LTR (truncated): truncated 5' long terminal repeat (LTR) from HIV-1
  12453..12578   +  misc_feature   HIV-1 Ψ: packaging signal of human immunodeficiency virus type 1
  12562..12925   +  CDS            HIV-1 gag (fragment): gag protein from human immunodeficiency virus 1; gag
  13071..13304   +  misc_feature   RRE: The Rev response element (RRE) of HIV-1 allows for Rev-dependent mRNA export from the nucleus to the cytoplasm.
  13681..13781   +  CDS            Rev (fragment): human immunodeficiency virus 1 (HIV-1) Rev protein; rev; enhances nuclear export of unspliced and incompletely spliced viral mRNAs
  13831..13948   +  misc_feature   cPPT/CTS: central polypurine tract and central termination sequence of HIV-1
