[The description below was written by a language model from this plasmid's Addgene catalogue record and pLannotate feature annotations shown in this document.]
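Description:
pSLIK TT RBFOX2 is a single-vector, doxycycline-inducible lentiviral construct built on the pSLIK Hygro backbone for expressing untagged human RBFOX2 (also called RBM9 or FOX2), an RNA-binding regulator of alternative splicing, in mammalian cells. In bacteria it is maintained through a high-copy ColE1/pUC-type origin with ampicillin resistance. An f1 origin and an SV40/EM7-driven bleomycin/Zeocin resistance cassette also lie in the backbone outside the viral region. The viral genome is arranged in the usual third-generation style. A CMV enhancer/promoter is fused to a truncated HIV-1 5' LTR, followed by the Ψ packaging signal, a partial gag sequence, the RRE and the cPPT/CTS. WPRE and a second truncated LTR sit downstream, with a bGH polyadenylation signal after them.

The payload was introduced by Gateway recombination and sits between attB1 and attB2 sites. It comprises the tight TRE promoter (seven tet operators plus a minimal CMV promoter) and the RBFOX2 coding sequence. Downstream, the human UbC promoter constitutively drives a bicistronic transcript encoding the reverse tetracycline transactivator rtTA3 and, through an EMCV IRES, hygromycin resistance. Transduced cells can therefore be selected with hygromycin, and adding doxycycline lets rtTA3 activate the TRE promoter and switch on RBFOX2.

The automated annotation matched the insert to the mouse Rbfox2 protein entry, whereas the catalogue lists a human reference transcript. The catalogue's total size of 11,527 bp also disagrees with the 14,004 nt sequenced record. The associated study concerns Rbfox2 and autoregulation in RNA-binding protein networks.
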