Addgene plasmid #59770: pSLIK TT RBFOX2
Purpose: doxycycline-inducible expression of untagged human RBFOX2 in mammalian cells
Depositing lab: Phil Sharp. Depositing organization: Massachusetts Institute of Technology. Publication: Rbfox2 controls autoregulation in RNA-binding protein networks. Jangi M, Boutz PL, Paul P, Sharp PA. Genes Dev. 2014 Mar 15;28(6):637-51. doi: 10.1101/gad.235770.113. PubMed 24637117.
Backbone
  Vector backbone: pSLIK Hygro
  Backbone size w/o insert (bp): 13918
  Total vector size (bp): 11527
  Vector type: Mammalian Expression, Lentiviral
  Selectable markers: Hygromycin
Growth in bacteria
  Bacterial resistance: Ampicillin, 100 μg/mL
  Growth temperature: 37°C
  Growth strain: Stbl3
  Copy number: Unknown
Gene/Insert
  Gene/Insert name: RBFOX2 (alt names: RBM9; FOX2)
  Species: H. sapiens (human)
  Insert size (bp): 1365
  GenBank ID: NM_001082578.2
  Entrez Gene: RBFOX2 (a.k.a. FOX2, Fox-2, HNRBP2, HRNBP2, RBM9, RTA, dJ106I20.3, fxh)
  Promoter: TRE tight
  Cloning method: Gateway Cloning
  Sequencing primers: 5′ LNCX_primer
Terms and licenses: Academic/Nonprofit Terms; Industry Terms: Not Available to Industry
How to cite: pSLIK TT RBFOX2 was a gift from Phil Sharp (Addgene plasmid # 59770 ; http://n2t.net/addgene:59770 ; RRID:Addgene_59770)
