>Addgene plasmid #59770 | pSLIK TT RBFOX2 | addgene partial sequence | sequence record 98505 | LNCX 5'-AGCTCGTTTAGTGAACCGTCAGATC-3'
GCGGAGGGCGCCCAGCCGCAGCAGCCGCCTCAGCTCGGGCCCGGCGCCGCCGCCCGGGGCATGAAGCGGG
AGTCGGAGCTGGAGCTGCCGGTGCCCGGAGCGGGAGGAGACGGAGCCGATCCCGGCCTGAGCAAGCGGCC
GCGCACTGAGGAGGCGGCGGCCGACGGTGGCGGCGGGATGCAGAACGAGCCTCTGACTCCAGGTTATCAT
GGATTCCCAGCGCGGGACAGCCAGGGTAACCAGGAGCCGACAACAACTCCTGACGCAATGGTTCAGCCTT
TTACTACCATCCCATTTCCACCACCTCCGCAGAATG
