>Addgene plasmid #59770 | pSLIK TT RBFOX2 | addgene partial sequence | sequence record 98506 | hUBCpro-R 5'-CTAAGGCCGAGTCTTATGAGCAG-3'
GGGGGGCGCCCGCGGGAGGCGCCAAAACCCGGCGCGGAGGCCAGATCTTGGGTGGGTTAATTAACCATCT
TTATGGCTCGAGATGTTATCAACCACTTTGTACAAGAAAGCTGGGTCTAGATATCTCGAGTCAGTAGGGG
GCAAATCGGCTGTAGCCACCTCGGTATAAACTCGCCACAGCGCCAACTCCATAGCTAGCGGCAGGGGCAA
GGGCATGGTAGGGGTCGGCTGTGTACACCCTGCCATAACCGTCACTGTAAGCGGCTGC
