>Addgene plasmid #59770 | pSLIK TT RBFOX2 | addgene partial sequence | sequence record 98507 | hUBCpro-F 5'-TGAAGCTCCGGTTTTGAACT-3'
AGACTAGTAAATTGTCCGCTAAATTCTGGCCGTTTTTGGCTTTTTTGTTAGACGAAGCTTGGTACCGAGC
TCGGATCTCCACCCCGTACCGGTCCTGCAGGATTTAAATGGCGCGCCGCTAGCGCTACCGGACTCAGATC
TCGAGCTCAAGCTTCGAATTCTGCAGTCGAATTCACCATGTCTAGACTGGACAAGAGCAAAGTCATAAAC
GGAGCTCTGGAATTACTCAATGGTGTCGGTATCGAAGGCCTGACGACAAGGAAACTCGCTCAAAAGCTGG
GAGTTGAGCAGCCTACCCTGTACTGGCACGTGAAGAACAAGCGGGCCCTGCTCGATGCCCTGCCAATCGA
GATGCTGGACAGGCATCATACCCACTTCTGCCCCCTGGAAGGCGAGTCATGGCAAGACTTTCTGCGGAAC
AACGCCAAGTCATACCGCTGTGCTCTCCTCTCACATCGCGACGGGGCTAAAGTGCATCTCGGCACCCGCC
CAACAGAGAAACA
